Addgene plasmid #56487: sfGFP-Lysosomes-20
Purpose: Localization: Lysosome Membrane, Excitation: 485, Emission: 507
Depositing lab: Michael Davidson.
Backbone
  Vector backbone: sfGFP
  Backbone size w/o insert (bp): 4750
  Vector type: Mammalian Expression
  Selectable markers: Neomycin (select with G418)
Growth in bacteria
  Bacterial resistance: Kanamycin, 50 μg/mL
  Growth temperature: 37°C
  Growth strain: DH5alpha
  Copy number: High Copy
Gene/Insert
  Gene/Insert name: LAMP1 (alt name: NM_012857.2)
  Species: R. norvegicus (rat)
  Promoter: CMV
  Tag / fusion protein: sfGFP (C terminal on backbone)
  Cloning method: Unknown
  Sequencing primers: 5′ CMV-F; 3′ SV40pA-R
Terms and licenses: Academic/Nonprofit Terms; Industry Terms
Depositor comments: Excitation = 485; Emission = 507 LAMP1 contains E50D compared to listed reference sequence. This amino acid change should not affect plasmid function.
How to cite: sfGFP-Lysosomes-20 was a gift from Michael Davidson (Addgene plasmid # 56487 ; http://n2t.net/addgene:56487 ; RRID:Addgene_56487)
