[The description below was written by a language model from this plasmid's Addgene catalogue record and pLannotate feature annotations shown in this document.]
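Description:
sfGFP-Lysosomes-20 is a mammalian expression plasmid that marks the lysosomal membrane with a green fluorescent fusion protein. It is built on an sfGFP backbone whose layout resembles the common N1-type fluorescent protein vectors. The CMV immediate-early enhancer and promoter drive an open reading frame in which rat LAMP1 (lysosome-associated membrane glycoprotein 1) is followed by a short linker and then mammalian codon-optimized superfolder GFP, so the fluorescent protein sits at the C terminus of LAMP1. An SV40 polyadenylation signal terminates the transcript. LAMP1 is an abundant lysosomal membrane protein, so the fusion carries sfGFP to that compartment. sfGFP was engineered to fold robustly even when attached to other proteins. The record gives excitation and emission maxima of 485 and 507 nm. The depositor notes that the LAMP1 sequence carries an E50D substitution relative to the reference, which is not expected to affect function.

The plasmid is propagated in E. coli through a high-copy ColE1/pUC-type origin and selected with kanamycin. A single Tn5 aminoglycoside phosphotransferase gene (NeoR/KanR) serves both hosts. A bacterial bla-type promoter expresses it in E. coli, while the SV40 enhancer and early promoter, paired with an HSV TK poly(A) signal, expresses it in mammalian cells for G418 selection of stable lines. An f1 origin is also present, which allows single-stranded DNA production. The short annotated fragments of SV40 large T antigen, ble and bGH poly(A) are most likely incidental matches to backbone remnants rather than functional parts. The sequenced record is 5,960 nt. The construct is typically transfected into cells to visualise lysosome distribution and dynamics by fluorescence microscopy.
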