Features (pLannotate 1.2.2; 15 found; start..end, strand, type, name):
    109..137     +  misc_feature   MCS (fragment): multiple cloning site
    144..1365    +  CDS            LAMP1 (fragment): rat lysosome-associated membrane glycoprotein 1
   1425..2144    +  CDS            superfolder GFP: GFP variant that folds robustly even when fused to poorly folded proteins (Pédelacq et al., 2006) mammalian codon-optimized
   2160..2243    +  CDS            large T antigen (fragment): large T antigen from SV40 (simian virus 40)
   2266..2387    +  polyA_signal   SV40 poly(A) signal: SV40 polyadenylation signal
   2421..2849    -  rep_origin     f1 ori (sequence partly withheld): f1 bacteriophage origin of replication; arrow indicates direction of (+) strand synthesis
   2876..2980    +  promoter       AmpR promoter: bla
   2982..3339    +  promoter       SV40 promoter: SV40 enhancer and early promoter
   3374..4168    +  CDS            NeoR/KanR: aminoglycoside phosphotransferase from Tn5; aph(3')-II (or nptII); confers resistance to neomycin, kanamycin, and G418 (Geneticin®)
   4189..4341    +  CDS            ble (fragment): BLE_KLEPN - Experimental evidence at protein level: Swiss-Prot protein existence level 1. Binding protein with a strong affinity to the bleomycin family of antibiotics. Binds to CL990; an antimitotic-antibiotic compound. From Klebsiella pneumoniae.
   4400..4447    +  polyA_signal   HSV TK poly(A) signal: herpes simplex virus thymidine kinase polyadenylation signal (Cole and Stacy, 1985)
   4538..4554    -  polyA_signal   bGH poly(A) signal (fragment): bovine growth hormone polyadenylation signal
   4776..5364    +  rep_origin     ori: high-copy-number ColE1/pMB1/pBR322/pUC origin of replication
   5539..5842    +  enhancer       CMV enhancer: human cytomegalovirus immediate early enhancer
   5843..86      +  promoter       CMV promoter (across the origin): human cytomegalovirus (CMV) immediate early promoter
>Addgene plasmid #56487 | sfGFP-Lysosomes-20 | addgene full sequence | sequence record 456534 | Addgene NGS Result
ACTTTCCAAAATGTCGTAACAACTCCGCCCCATTGACGCAAATGGGCGGTAGGCGTGTACGGTGGGAGGT
CTATATAAGCAGAGCTGGTTTAGTGAACCGTCAGATCCGCTAGCGCTACCGGACTCAGATCTCGAGCGCC
ACCATGGCGGCCCCGGGCGCCCGGCGTCCGCTGCTCCTGTTGCTGCTGGCAGGCCTTGCACACAGCGCCC
CAGCACTGTTCGAGGTGAAAGACAACAACGGCACAGCGTGTATAATGGCCAGCTTCTCTGCCTCCTTTCT
GACCACCTATGAGGCTGGACATGTTTCTAAGGTCTCGAATATGACCCTGCCAGCCTCTGCAGAAGTCCTG
AAGAATAGCAGCTCTTGTGGTGAAAAGAATGCTTCTGAGCCCACCCTCGCAATCACCTTTGGAGAAGGAT
ATTTACTGAAACTCACCTTCACAAAAAACACAACACGTTACAGTGTCCAGCACATGTATTTCACATATAA
CCTGTCAGACACACAATTCTTTCCCAATGCCAGCTCCAAAGGGCCCGACACTGTGGATTCCACAACTGAC
ATCAAGGCAGACATCAACAAAACATACCGATGTGTCAGCGACATCAGGGTCTACATGAAGAATGTGACCA
TTGTGCTCTGGGACGCTACTATCCAGGCCTACCTGCCGAGTAGCAACTTCAGCAAGGAAGAGACACGCTG
CCCACAGGATCAACCTTCCCCAACTACTGGGCCACCCAGCCCCTCACCACCACTTGTGCCCACAAACCCC
AGTGTGTCCAAGTACAATGTGACTGGTGACAATGGAACCTGCCTGCTGGCCTCTATGGCACTGCAACTCA
ACATCACCTACATGAAGAAGGACAACACGACTGTGACCAGAGCATTCAACATCAACCCAAGTGACAAATA
TAGTGGGACTTGCGGTGCCCAGTTGGTGACCCTGAAGGTGGGGAACAAGAGCAGAGTCCTGGAGCTGCAG
TTTGGGATGAATGCCACTTCTAGCCTGTTTTTCCTGCAAGGAGTTCAGTTGAACATGACTCTTCCTGATG
CCATAGAGCCCACGTTCAGCACCTCCAACTATTCCCTGAAAGCTCTTCAGGCCAGTGTCGGCAACTCATA
CAAGTGCAACAGTGAGGAGCACATCTTTGTCAGCAAGGCGCTCGCCCTCAATGTCTTCAGCGTGCAAGTC
CAGGCTTTCAGGGTAGAAAGTGACAGGTTTGGGTCTGTGGAAGAGTGTGTACAGGACGGTAACAACATGC
TGATCCCCATTGCTGTGGGCGGGGCCCTGGCAGGGCTGGTCCTCATCGTCCTCATCGCCTACCTCATCGG
CAGGAAGAGGAGTCACGCGGGCTATCAGACCATCTCGGAATTCGGCTCCACCGGCTCCACCGGCTCCACC
GGCGCGGATCCACCGGTCGCCACCATGGTGAGCAAGGGCGAGGAGCTGTTCACCGGGGTGGTGCCCATCC
TGGTCGAGCTGGACGGCGACGTAAACGGCCACAAGTTCAGCGTGCGCGGCGAGGGCGAGGGCGATGCCAC
CAACGGCAAGCTGACCCTGAAGTTCATCTGCACCACCGGCAAGCTGCCCGTGCCCTGGCCCACCCTCGTG
ACCACCCTGACCTACGGCGTGCAGTGCTTCAGCCGCTACCCCGACCACATGAAGCGCCACGACTTCTTCA
AGTCCGCCATGCCCGAAGGCTACGTCCAGGAGCGCACCATCAGCTTCAAGGACGACGGCACCTACAAGAC
CCGCGCCGAGGTGAAGTTCGAGGGCGACACCCTGGTGAACCGCATCGAGCTGAAGGGCATCGACTTCAAG
GAGGACGGCAACATCCTGGGGCACAAGCTGGAGTACAACTTCAACAGCCACAACGTCTATATCACCGCCG
ACAAGCAGAAGAACGGCATCAAGGCCAACTTCAAGATCCGCCACAACGTGGAGGACGGCAGCGTGCAGCT
CGCCGACCACTACCAGCAGAACACCCCCATCGGCGACGGCCCCGTGCTGCTGCCCGACAACCACTACCTG
AGCACCCAGTCCGTGCTGAGCAAAGACCCCAACGAGAAGCGCGATCACATGGTCCTGCTGGAGTTCGTGA
CCGCCGCCGGGATCACTCACGGCATGGACGAGCTGTACAAGTAAGCGGCCGCGACTCTAGATCATAATCA
GCCATACCACATTTGTAGAGGTTTTACTTGCTTTAAAAAACCTCCCACACCTCCCCCTGAACCTGAAACA
TAAAATGAATGCAATTGTTGTTGTTAACTTGTTTATTGCAGCTTATAATGGTTACAAATAAAGCAATAGC
ATCACAAATTTCACAAATAAAGCATTTTTTTCACTGCATTCTAGTTGTGGTTTGTCCAAACTCATCAATG
TATCTTAAGGCGTAAATTGTAAGCGTTAATATTTTGTTAAAATTCGCGTTAAATTTTTGTTAAATCAGCT
CATTTTTTAACCAATAGGCCGAAATCGGCAAAATCCCTTATAAATCAAAAGAATAGACCGAGATAGGGT
[37 nt withheld, positions 2520-2556]
AAAGAACGTGGACTCCAACGTCAAAGG
[49 nt withheld, positions 2584-2632]
T
[91 nt withheld, positions 2634-2724]
G
[124 nt withheld, positions 2726-2849]
CAGGTGGCACTTTTCGGGGAAATGTGCGCGGAACCCCTATTTGTTTATTTTTCTAAATACATTCAAATAT
GTATCCGCTCATGAGACAATAACCCTGATAAATGCTTCAATAATATTGAAAAAGGAAGAGTCCTGAGGCG
GAAAGAACCAGCTGTGGAATGTGTGTCAGTTAGGGTGTGGAAAGTCCCCAGGCTCCCCAGCAGGCAGAAG
TATGCAAAGCATGCATCTCAATTAGTCAGCAACCAGGTGTGGAAAGTCCCCAGGCTCCCCAGCAGGCAGA
AGTATGCAAAGCATGCATCTCAATTAGTCAGCAACCATAGTCCCGCCCCTAACTCCGCCCATCCCGCCCC
TAACTCCGCCCAGTTCCGCCCATTCTCCGCCCCATGGCTGACTAATTTTTTTTATTTATGCAGAGGCCGA
GGCCGCCTCGGCCTCTGAGCTATTCCAGAAGTAGTGAGGAGGCTTTTTTGGAGGCCTAGGCTTTTGCAAA
GATCGATCAAGAGACAGGATGAGGATCGTTTCGCATGATTGAACAAGATGGATTGCACGCAGGTTCTCCG
GCCGCTTGGGTGGAGAGGCTATTCGGCTATGACTGGGCACAACAGACAATCGGCTGCTCTGATGCCGCCG
TGTTCCGGCTGTCAGCGCAGGGGCGCCCGGTTCTTTTTGTCAAGACCGACCTGTCCGGTGCCCTGAATGA
ACTGCAAGACGAGGCAGCGCGGCTATCGTGGCTGGCCACGACGGGCGTTCCTTGCGCAGCTGTGCTCGAC
GTTGTCACTGAAGCGGGAAGGGACTGGCTGCTATTGGGCGAAGTGCCGGGGCAGGATCTCCTGTCATCTC
ACCTTGCTCCTGCCGAGAAAGTATCCATCATGGCTGATGCAATGCGGCGGCTGCATACGCTTGATCCGGC
TACCTGCCCATTCGACCACCAAGCGAAACATCGCATCGAGCGAGCACGTACTCGGATGGAAGCCGGTCTT
GTCGATCAGGATGATCTGGACGAAGAGCATCAGGGGCTCGCGCCAGCCGAACTGTTCGCCAGGCTCAAGG
CGAGCATGCCCGACGGCGAGGATCTCGTCGTGACCCATGGCGATGCCTGCTTGCCGAATATCATGGTGGA
AAATGGCCGCTTTTCTGGATTCATCGACTGTGGCCGGCTGGGTGTGGCGGACCGCTATCAGGACATAGCG
TTGGCTACCCGTGATATTGCTGAAGAGCTTGGCGGCGAATGGGCTGACCGCTTCCTCGTGCTTTACGGTA
TCGCCGCTCCCGATTCGCAGCGCATCGCCTTCTATCGCCTTCTTGACGAGTTCTTCTGAGCGGGACTCTG
GGGTTCGAAATGACCGACCAAGCGACGCCCAACCTGCCATCACGAGATTTCGATTCCACCGCCGCCTTCT
ATGAAAGGTTGGGCTTCGGAATCGTTTTCCGGGACGCCGGCTGGATGATCCTCCAGCGCGGGGATCTCAT
GCTGGAGTTCTTCGCCCACCCTAGGGGGAGGCTAACTGAAACACGGAAGGAGACAATACCGGAAGGAACC
CGCGCTATGACGGCAATAAAAAGACAGAATAAAACGCACGGTGTTGGGTCGTTTGTTCATAAACGCGGGG
TTCGGTCCCAGGGCTGGCACTCTGTCGATACCCCACCGAGACCCCATTGGGGCCAATACGCCCGCGTTTC
TTCCTTTTCCCCACCCCACCCCCCAAGTTCGGGTGAAGGCCCAGGGCTCGCAGCCAACGTCGGGGCGGCA
GGCCCTGCCATAGCCTCAGGTTACTCATATATACTTTAGATTGATTTAAAACTTCATTTTTAATTTAAAA
GGATCTAGGTGAAGATCCTTTTTGATAATCTCATGACCAAAATCCCTTAACGTGAGTTTTCGTTCCACTG
AGCGTCAGACCCCGTAGAAAAGATCAAAGGATCTTCTTGAGATCCTTTTTTTCTGCGCGTAATCTGCTGC
TTGCAAACAAAAAAACCACCGCTACCAGCGGTGGTTTGTTTGCCGGATCAAGAGCTACCAACTCTTTTTC
CGAAGGTAACTGGCTTCAGCAGAGCGCAGATACCAAATACTGTTCTTCTAGTGTAGCCGTAGTTAGGCCA
CCACTTCAAGAACTCTGTAGCACCGCCTACATACCTCGCTCTGCTAATCCTGTTACCAGTGGCTGCTGCC
AGTGGCGATAAGTCGTGTCTTACCGGGTTGGACTCAAGACGATAGTTACCGGATAAGGCGCAGCGGTCGG
GCTGAACGGGGGGTTCGTGCACACAGCCCAGCTTGGAGCGAACGACCTACACCGAACTGAGATACCTACA
GCGTGAGCTATGAGAAAGCGCCACGCTTCCCGAAGGGAGAAAGGCGGACAGGTATCCGGTAAGCGGCAGG
GTCGGAACAGGAGAGCGCACGAGGGAGCTTCCAGGGGGAAACGCCTGGTATCTTTATAGTCCTGTCGGGT
TTCGCCACCTCTGACTTGAGCGTCGATTTTTGTGATGCTCGTCAGGGGGGCGGAGCCTATGGAAAAACGC
CAGCAACGCGGCCTTTTTACGGTTCCTGGCCTTTTGCTGGCCTTTTGCTCACATGTTCTTTCCTGCGTTA
TCCCCTGATTCTGTGGATAACCGTATTACCGCCATGCATTAGTTATTAATAGTAATCAATTACGGGGTCA
TTAGTTCATAGCCCATATATGGAGTTCCGCGTTACATAACTTACGGTAAATGGCCCGCCTGGCTGACCGC
CCAACGACCCCCGCCCATTGACGTCAATAATGACGTATGTTCCCATAGTAACGCCAATAGGGACTTTCCA
TTGACGTCAATGGGTGGAGTATTTACGGTAAACTGCCCACTTGGCAGTACATCAAGTGTATCATATGCCA
AGTACGCCCCCTATTGACGTCAATGACGGTAAATGGCCCGCCTGGCATTATGCCCAGTACATGACCTTAT
GGGACTTTCCTACTTGGCAGTACATCTACGTATTAGTCATCGCTATTACCATGGTGATGCGGTTTTGGCA
GTACATCAATGGGCGTGGATAGCGGTTTGACTCACGGGGATTTCCAAGTCTCCACCCCATTGACGTCAAT
GGGAGTTTGTTTTGGCACCAAAATCAACGGG
