>Addgene plasmid #56487 | sfGFP-Lysosomes-20 | depositor partial sequence | sequence record 87380 | insert sequence
GTCAGATCCGCTAGCGCTACCGGACTCAGATCTCGAGCGCCACCATGGCGGCCCCGGGCGCCCGGCGTCC
GCTGCTCCTGTTGCTGCTGGCAGGCCTTGCACACAGCGCCCCAGCACTGTTCGAGGTGAAAGACAACAAC
GGCACAGCGTGTATAATGGCCAGCTTCTCTGCCTCCTTTCTGACCACCTATGAGGCTGGACATGTTTCTA
AGGTCTCGAATATGACCCTGCCAGCCTCTGCAGAAGTCCTGAAGAATAGCAGCTCTTGTGGTGAAAAGAA
TGCTTCTGAGCCCACCCTCGCAATCACCTTTGGAGAAGGATATTTACTGAAACTCACCTTCACAAAAAAC
ACAACACGTTACAGTGTCCAGCACATGTATTTCACATATAACCTGTCAGACACACAATTCTTTCCCAATG
CCAGCTCCAAAGGGCCCGACACTGTGGATTCCACAACTGACATCAAGGCAGACATCAACAAAACATACCG
ATGTGTCAGCGACATCAGGGTCTACATGAAGAATGTGACCATTGTGCTCTGGGACGCTACTATCCAGGCC
TACCTGCCGAGTAGCAACTTCAGCAAGGAAGAGACACGCTGCCCACAGGATCAACCTTCCCCAACTACTG
GGCCACCCAGCCCCTCACCACCACTTGTGCCCACAAACCCCAGTGTGTCCAAGTACAATGTGACTGGTGA
CAATGGAACCTGCCTGCTGGCCTCTATGGCACTGCAACTCAACATCACCTACATGAAGAAGGACAACACG
ACTGTGACCAGAGCATTCAACATCAACCCAAGTGACAAATATAGTGGGACTTGCGGTGCCCAGTTGGTGA
CCCTGAAGGTGGGGAACAAGAGCAGAGTCCTGGAGCTGCAGTTTGGGATGAATGCCACTTCTAGCCTGTT
TTTCCTGCAAGGAGTTCAGTTGAACATGACTCTTCCTGATGCCATAGAGCCCACGTTCAGCACCTCCAAC
TATTCCCTGAAAGCTCTTCAGGCCAGTGTCGGCAACTCATACAAGTGCAACAGTGAGGAGCACATCTTTG
TCAGCAAGGCGCTCGCCCTCAATGTCTTCAGCGTGCAAGTCCAGGCTTTCAGGGTAGAAAGTGACAGGTT
TGGGTCTGTGGAAGAGTGTGTACAGGACGGTAACAACATGCTGATCCCCATTGCTGTGGGCGGGGCCCTG
GCAGGGCTGGTCCTCATCGTCCTCATCGCCTACCTCATCGGCAGGAAGAGGAGTCACGCGGGCTATCAGA
CCATCTCGGAATTCGGCTCCACCGGCTCCACCGGCTCCACCGGCGCGGATCCACCGGTCGCCACCATGGT
GAGCAAGGGCGAGGAGCTGTTCACCGGGGTGGTGCCCATCCTGGTCGAGCTGGACGGCGACGTAAACGGC
CACAAGTTCAGCGTGCGCGGCGAGGGCGAGGGCGATGCCACCAACGGCAAGCTGACCCTGAAGTTCATCT
GCACCACCGGCAAGCTGCCCGTGCCCTGGCCCACCCTCGTGACCACCCTGACCTACGGCGTGCAGTGCTT
CAGCCGCTACCCCGACCACATGAAGCGCCACGACTTCTTCAAGTCCGCCATGCCCGAAGGCTACGTCCAG
GAGCGCACCATCAGCTTCAAGGACGACGGCACCTACAAGACCCGCGCCGAGGTGAAGTTCGAGGGCGACA
CCCTGGTGAACCGCATCGAGCTGAAGGGCATCGACTTCAAGGAGGACGGCAACATCCTGGGGCACAAGCT
GGAGTACAACTTCAACAGCCACAACGTCTATATCACCGCCGACAAGCAGAAGAACGGCATCAAGGCCAAC
TTCAAGATCCGCCACAACGTGGAGGACGGCAGCGTGCAGCTCGCCGACCACTACCAGCAGAACACCCCCA
TCGGCGACGGCCCCGTGCTGCTGCCCGACAACCACTACCTGAGCACCCAGTCCGTGCTGAGCAAAGACCC
CAACGAGAAGCGCGATCACATGGTCCTGCTGGAGTTCGTGACCGCCGCCGGGATCACTCACGGCATGGAC
GAGCTGTACAAGTAAGCGGCCGCGACTCTAGATCATAATCAGCCATACCACATTT
