>Addgene plasmid #56487 | sfGFP-Lysosomes-20 Sequencing Result | analyzer sequence | sequence record 136314
CTCGCCCTTGCTCACCATGGTGGCGACCGGTGGATCCGCGCCGGTGGAGCCGGTGGAGCCGGTGGAGCCG
AATTCCGAGATGGTCTGATAGCCCGCGTGACTCCTCTTCCTGCCGATGAGGTAGGCGATGAGGACGATGA
GGACCAGCCCTGCCAGGGCCCCGCCCACAGCAATGGGGATCAGCATGTTGTTACCGTCCTGTACACACTC
TTCCACAGACCCAAACCTGTCACTTTCTACCCTGAAAGCCTGGACTTGCACGCTGAAGACATTGAGGGCG
AGCGCCTTGCTGACAAAGATGTGCTCCTCACTGTTGCACTTGTATGAGTTGCCGACACTGGCCTGAAGAG
CTTTCAGGGAATAGTTGGAGGTGCTGAACGTGGGCTCTATGGCATCAGGAAGAGTCATGTTCAACTGAAC
TCCTTGCAGGAAAAACAGGCTAGAAGTGGCATTCATCCCAAACTGCAGCTCCAGGACTCTGCTCTTGTTC
CCCACCTTCAGGGTCACCAACTGGGCACCGCAAGTCCCACTATATTTGTCACTTGGGTTGATGTTGAATG
CTCTGGTCACAGTCGTGTTGTCCTTCTTCATGTAGGTGATGTTGAGTTGCAGTGCCATAGAGGCCAGCAG
GCAGGTTCCATTGTCACCAGTCACATTGTACTTGGACACACTGGGGTTTGTGGGCACAAGTGGTGGTGAG
GGGCTGGGTGGCCCAGTAGTTGGGGAAGGTTGATCCTGTGGGCAGCGTGTCTCTTCCTTGCTGAAGTTGC
TACTCGGCAGGTAGGCCTGGATAGTAGCGTC
